Addgene plasmid #83905: pLJM5-mSHMT2
Purpose: stable overexpression
Depositing lab: David Sabatini. Depositing organization: Whitehead Institute for Biomedical Research. Publication: A PHGDH inhibitor reveals coordination of serine synthesis and one-carbon unit fate. Pacold ME, Brimacombe KR, Chan SH, Rohde JM, Lewis CA, Swier LJ, Possemato R, Chen WW, Sullivan LB, Fiske BP, Cho S, Freinkman E, Birsoy K, Abu-Remaileh M, Shaul YD, Liu CM, Zhou M, Koh MJ, Chung H, Davidson SM, Luengo A, Wang AQ, Xu X, Yasgar A, Liu L, Rai G, Westover KD, Vander Heiden MG, Shen M, Gray NS, Boxer MB, Sabatini DM. Nat Chem Biol. 2016 Jun;12(6):452-8. doi: 10.1038/nchembio.2070. Epub 2016 Apr 25. PubMed 27110680.
Backbone
  Vector backbone: pLJM5
  Backbone size w/o insert (bp): 8010
  Total vector size (bp): 9525
  Vector type: Mammalian Expression, Lentiviral
  Selectable markers: Hygromycin
Growth in bacteria
  Bacterial resistance: Ampicillin, 100 μg/mL
  Growth temperature: 37°C
  Growth strain: NEB Stable
  Copy number: Unknown
Gene/Insert
  Gene/Insert name: Serine hydroxymethyltransferase 2 (alt name: SHMT2)
  Species: M. musculus (mouse)
  Insert size (bp): 1515
  GenBank ID: NM_028230.4
  Entrez Gene: Shmt2 (a.k.a. 2700043D08Rik, AA408223, AA986903, SHMT)
  Promoter: CMV
  Cloning method: Restriction Enzyme; 5′ cloning site NheI (unknown if destroyed); 3′ cloning site KpnI (unknown if destroyed)
  Sequencing primers: 5′ ATG TCG TAA CAA CTC CGC CCC ATT; 3′ TAG TTT GTA TGT CTG TTG CTA TTA
Terms and licenses: Academic/Nonprofit Terms; Industry Terms: Not Available to Industry
How to cite: pLJM5-mSHMT2 was a gift from David Sabatini (Addgene plasmid # 83905 ; http://n2t.net/addgene:83905 ; RRID:Addgene_83905)
