[The description below was written by a language model from this plasmid's Addgene catalogue record and pLannotate feature annotations shown in this document.]
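Description:
pLJM5-mSHMT2 is a 9,525 bp lentiviral transfer plasmid for stable overexpression of mouse serine hydroxymethyltransferase 2 (Shmt2) in mammalian cells. It is built on the pLJM5 backbone. In bacteria it is maintained through a high-copy ColE1/pUC-type origin and selected with ampicillin via the β-lactamase gene. The backbone also carries an f1 origin, an SV40 origin and poly(A) signal, T7 and T3 promoters, and remnants of a lac region.

The viral portion has the layout of a third-generation, self-inactivating HIV-1 vector. An RSV promoter fused to a truncated 5′ LTR drives transcription of the genomic RNA in packaging cells. It is followed by the Ψ packaging signal with a partial gag sequence and by the Rev response element, which allows Rev-dependent nuclear export. The 3′ LTR carries the ΔU3 deletion, which inactivates LTR promoter activity after integration.

Between the LTRs, the CMV enhancer/promoter drives the roughly 1.5 kb Shmt2 coding sequence, cloned between NheI and KpnI sites. No epitope tag or reporter is annotated. The encoded mitochondrial enzyme converts serine to glycine and generates 5,10-methylenetetrahydrofolate, a major source of folate one-carbon units. A cPPT/CTS element lies downstream of the insert, followed by a PGK promoter driving a hygromycin resistance gene for selecting transduced cells. A short U6 promoter fragment upstream of the CMV enhancer appears to be a leftover from the parental vector lineage, and no expressed RNA is annotated for it.

The construct is used to produce lentivirus for generating hygromycin-selected cell lines with elevated SHMT2, in the context of work on serine synthesis and one-carbon metabolism.
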