Features (pLannotate 1.2.2; 28 found; start..end, strand, type, name):
    131..334     +  promoter       CMV promoter: human cytomegalovirus (CMV) immediate early promoter
    369..1880    +  CDS            Shmt2: GLYM_MOUSE - Experimental evidence at protein level: Swiss-Prot protein existence level 1. Catalyzes the cleavage of serine to glycine accompanied with the production of 5,10-methylenetetrahydrofolate, an essential intermediate for purine biosynthesis (By similarity). Serine provides the major source of folate one-carbon in cells by catalyzing the transfer of one carbon from serine to tetrahydrofolate (By similarity). Contributes to the de novo mitochondrial thymidylate biosynthesis pathway via its role in glycine and tetrahydrofolate metabolism: thymidylate biosynthesis is required to prevent
   1936..2053    +  misc_feature   cPPT/CTS: central polypurine tract and central termination sequence of HIV-1
   2317..2612    +  promoter       PGK promoter (fragment): mouse phosphoglycerate kinase 1 promoter
   2630..3656    +  CDS            HygR (fragment): aminoglycoside phosphotransferase from E. coli; aph(4)-Ia; confers resistance to hygromycin
   3969..4031    +  CDS            nef (fragment): NEF_HV1Z2 - Experimental evidence at protein level: Swiss-Prot protein existence level 1. Extracellular Nef protein targets CD4(+) T-lymphocytes for apoptosis by interacting with CXCR4 surface receptors. From Human immunodeficiency virus type 1 group M subtype D (isolate Z2/CDC-Z34) (HIV-1).
   4033..4266    +  LTR            3' LTR (ΔU3): self-inactivating 3' long terminal repeat (LTR) from HIV-1
   4338..4459    +  polyA_signal   SV40 poly(A) signal: SV40 polyadenylation signal
   4499..4634    +  rep_origin     SV40 ori: SV40 origin of replication
   4655..4673    -  promoter       T7 promoter: promoter for bacteriophage T7 RNA polymerase
   4681..4836    +  CDS            lacZα (fragment): LacZα fragment of β-galactosidase; lacZ fragment
   4841..5269    +  rep_origin     f1 ori (sequence partly withheld): f1 bacteriophage origin of replication; arrow indicates direction of (+) strand synthesis
   5322..5426    +  promoter       AmpR promoter: bla
   5427..6287    +  CDS            AmpR: β-lactamase; bla; confers resistance to ampicillin, carbenicillin, and related antibiotics
   6458..7046    +  rep_origin     ori: high-copy-number ColE1/pMB1/pBR322/pUC origin of replication
   7229..7321    +  CDS            lacI (fragment): lac repressor; lacI; The lac repressor binds to the lac operator to inhibit transcription in E. coli. This inhibition can be relieved by adding lactose or isopropyl-β-D-thiogalactopyranoside (IPTG).
   7334..7355    +  protein_bind   CAP binding site: CAP binding activates transcription in the presence of cAMP. E. coli catabolite activator protein
   7370..7400    +  promoter       lac promoter: promoter for the E. coli lac operon
   7408..7424    +  protein_bind   lac operator: The lac repressor binds to the lac operator to inhibit transcription in E. coli. This inhibition can be relieved by adding lactose or isopropyl-β-D-thiogalactopyranoside (IPTG). lac repressor encoded by lacI
   7469..7487    +  promoter       T3 promoter: promoter for bacteriophage T3 RNA polymerase
   7515..7741    +  promoter       RSV promoter: Rous sarcoma virus enhancer/promoter
   7742..7922    +  LTR            5' LTR (truncated): truncated 5' long terminal repeat (LTR) from HIV-1
   7969..8094    +  misc_feature   HIV-1 Ψ: packaging signal of human immunodeficiency virus type 1
   8078..8441    +  CDS            HIV-1 gag (fragment): gag protein from human immunodeficiency virus 1; gag
   8587..8820    +  misc_feature   RRE: The Rev response element (RRE) of HIV-1 allows for Rev-dependent mRNA export from the nucleus to the cytoplasm.
   9197..9297    +  CDS            Rev (fragment): human immunodeficiency virus 1 (HIV-1) Rev protein; rev; enhances nuclear export of unspliced and incompletely spliced viral mRNAs
   9347..5       +  promoter       U6 promoter (fragment) (across the origin): RNA polymerase III promoter for human U6 snRNA
   9521..130     +  enhancer       CMV enhancer (fragment) (across the origin): human cytomegalovirus immediate early enhancer; contains an 18-bp deletion relative to the standard CMV enhancer
>Addgene plasmid #83905 | pLJM5-mSHMT2 | depositor full sequence | sequence record 160827 | T3 7557..7576 M13-fwd 4770..4787 M13-rev 7519..7539 T7 4741..4761 ColE1 origin 6469..7151 F1 ori 4945..5251 LacZ alpha 4858..492
TATGCCAAGTACGCCCCCTATTGACGTCAATGACGGTAAATGGCCCGCCTGGCATTATGCCCAGTACATG
ACCTTATGGGACTTTCCTACTTGGCAGTACATCTACGTATTAGTCATCGCTATTACCATGGTGATGCGGT
TTTGGCAGTACATCAATGGGCGTGGATAGCGGTTTGACTCACGGGGATTTCCAAGTCTCCACCCCATTGA
CGTCAATGGGAGTTTGTTTTGGCACCAAAATCAACGGGACTTTCCAAAATGTCGTAACAACTCCGCCCCA
TTGACGCAAATGGGCGGTAGGCGTGTACGGTGGGAGGTCTATATAAGCAGAGCTGGTTTAGTGAACCGTC
AGATCCGCTAGCGTAGCGATGGTATCCTTCTCTTTGCTTCGGACCACTCGGCCTCTGCAGAGATGTGGTC
AGCTGGTCTGCATGGCTGCCCGGGCCCAGCACAGCAAGGTGGCCCAGACGCAGGCTGGGGAAGCAGCTGG
AGGTTGGACGGGCCAGGAGAGTTTATCAGACAGTGACCCTGAGATGTGGGAGCTTCTGCAGAGGGAGAAG
GACAGACAGTGTCGCGGCCTGGAGCTCATCGCCTCAGAGAACTTCTGCAGCCGAGCTGCGCTGGAGGCCC
TGGGGTCCTGTCTCAACAACAAGTACTCGGAGGGTTACCCTGGCAAGAGATACTACGGAGGAGCGGAAGT
GGTGGACGAGATCGAGCTGCTCTGCCAGCGCCGGGCCTTGGAAGCCTTTGACCTGGATCCGGCACAGTGG
GGAGTCAATGTGCAGCCATACTCAGGGTCCCCAGCCAATCTGGCTGCCTATACGGCCCTTCTGCAGCCTC
ATGATCGAATCATGGGGTTGGACCTGCCCGATGGGGGCCATCTCACCCATGGCTACATGTCTGATGTCAA
GCGGATCTCCGCCACATCCATTTTCTTCGAGTCTATGCCCTATAAGCTCAATCCCCAAACTGGCCTCATC
GACTACGACCAGCTGGCGCTGACCGCTCGGCTTTTCCGACCGCGGCTCATCATAGCTGGCACGAGTGCCT
ATGCCCGCCTCATTGACTATGCACGCATGAGAGAGGTCTGTGATGAGGTCAGGGCACACCTGCTGGCAGA
CATGGCCCACATCAGTGGCCTGGTGGCTGCCAAGGTGATCCCCTCCCCTTTCAAGTACGCGGATGTTGTT
ACCACCACCACTCACAAGACACTGCGAGGGGCCAGGTCAGGGCTCATCTTCTACCGGAAGGGAGTACGAA
CCGTAGACCCCAAGACTGGCAAAGAGATCCCTTATACCTTTGAGGACCGAATCAACTTCGCTGTGTTCCC
ATCCCTACAGGGTGGCCCCCACAACCACGCCATTGCTGCAGTAGCCGTGGCTCTCAAGCAGGCCTGCACC
CCTATGTTCCGCGAGTACTCCTTACAAGTGCTGAGGAACGCCCAGGCCATGGCTGATGCCCTGCTCAAGC
GAGGATACTCGCTGGTGTCTGGTGGCACTGACACCCACCTGGTGCTGGTGGACCTGCGGCCCAAGGGCCT
GGATGGAGCCCGAGCCGAACGCGTGTTGGAACTCGTCTCCATCACAGCCAACAAGAACACCTGTCCTGGA
GACCGGAGCGCCATTACTCCGGGGGGCTTGAGGCTTGGGGCCCCCGCGTTGACCTCTCGCCAGTTCCGTG
AGGACGACTTCCGTAGAGTCGTCGATTTTATCGATGAGGGAGTCAACATTGGCTTGGAGGTGAAGCGCAA
GACTGCCAAGCTCCAGGATTTCAAATCCTTCCTGCTCAAAGACCCAGAGACAAGCCAGCGTTTGGCCAAC
CTCCGGCAACAGGTGGAACAGTTTGCCAGGGGCTTCCCCATGCCTGGATTTGATGAACGTTGATGCGGTA
CCATGAATTCTCGACCTCGAGACAAATGGCAGTATTCATCCACAATTTTAAAAGAAAAGGGGGGATTGGG
GGGTACAGTGCAGGGGAAAGAATAGTAGACATAATAGCAACAGACATACAAACTAAAGAATTACAAAAAC
AAATTACAAAAATTCAAAATTTTCGGGTTTATTACAGGGACAGCAGAGATCCACTTTGGCCGCGGCTCGA
GGGGGTTGGGGTTGCGCCTTTTCCAAGGCAGCCCTGGGTTTGCGCAGGGACGCGGCTGCTCTGGGCGTGG
TTCCGGGAAACGCAGCGGCGCCGACCCTGGGTCTCGCACATTCTTCACGTCCGTTCGCAGCGTCACCCGG
ATCTTCGCCGCTACCCTTGTGGGCCCCCCGGCGACGCTTCCTGCTCCGCCCCTAAGTCGGGAAGGTTCCT
TGCGGTTCGCGGCGTGCCGGACGTGACAAACGGAAGCCGCACGTCTCACTAGTCTCGTGCAGATGGACAG
CACCGCTGAGCAATGGAAGCGGGTAGGCCTTTGGGGCAGCGGCCAATAGCAGCTTTGCTCCTTCGCTTTC
TGGGCTCAGAGGCTGGGAAGGGGTGGGTCCGGGGGCGGGCTCAGGGGCGGGCTCAGGGGCGGGGCGGGCG
CCCGAAGGTCCTCCGGAGGCCCGGCATTCTGCACGCTTCAAAAGCGCACGTCTGCCGCGCTGTTCTCCTC
TTCCTCATCTCCGGGCCTTTCGACCTGCATCCCGCCACCATGAAAAAGCCTGAACTCACCGCGACGTCTG
TCGAGAAGTTTCTGATCGAAAAGTTCGACAGCGTCTCCGACCTGATGCAGCTCTCGGAGGGCGAAGAATC
TCGTGCTTTCAGCTTCGATGTAGGAGGGCGTGGATATGTCCTGCGGGTAAATAGCTGCGCCGATGGTTTC
TACAAAGATCGTTATGTTTATCGGCACTTTGCATCGGCCGCGCTCCCGATTCCGGAAGTGCTTGACATTG
GGGAATTCAGCGAGAGCCTGACCTATTGCATCTCCCGCCGTGCACAGGGTGTCACGTTGCAAGACCTGCC
TGAAACCGAACTGCCCGCTGTTCTGCAGCCGGTCGCGGAGGCCATGGATGCGATCGCTGCGGCCGATCTT
AGCCAGACGAGCGGGTTCGGCCCATTCGGACCGCAAGGAATCGGTCAATACACTACATGGCGTGATTTCA
TATGCGCGATTGCTGATCCCCATGTGTATCACTGGCAAACTGTGATGGACGACACCGTCAGTGCGTCCGT
CGCGCAGGCTCTCGATGAGCTGATGCTTTGGGCCGAGGACTGCCCCGAAGTCCGGCACCTCGTGCACGCG
GATTTCGGCTCCAACAATGTCCTGACGGACAATGGCCGCATAACAGCGGTCATTGACTGGAGCGAGGCGA
TGTTCGGGGATTCCCAATACGAGGTCGCCAACATCTTCTTCTGGAGGCCGTGGTTGGCTTGTATGGAGCA
GCAGACGCGCTACTTCGAGCGGAGGCATCCGGAGCTTGCAGGATCGCCGCGGCTCCGGGGCGTATATGCT
CCGCATTGGTCTTGACCAACTCTATCAGAGCTTGGTTGACGGCAATTTCGATGATGCAGCTTGGGCGCAG
GGTCGATGCGACGCAATCGTCCGATCCGGAGCCGGGACTGTCGGGCGTACACAAATCGCCCGCAGAAGCG
CGGCCGTCTGGACCGATGGCTGTGTAGAAGTACTCGCCGATAGTGGAAACCGACGCCCCAGCACTCGTCC
GAGGGCAAAGGAATAGAGTAGATGCCGACCGAACAAGAGCTGATTTCGAGAACGCCTCAGCCAGCAACTC
GCGCGAGCCTAGCAAGGCAAATGCGAGAGAACGGCCTTACGCTTGGTGGCACAGTTCTCGTCCACAGTTC
GCTAAGCTCGCTCGGCTGGGTCGCGGGAGGGCCGGTCGCAGTGATTCAGGCCCTTCTGGATTGTGTTGGT
CCCCAGGGCACGATTGTCATGCCCACGCACTCGGGTGATCTGACTGATCCCGCAGATTGGAGATCGCCGC
CCGTGCCTGCCGATTGGGTGCAGATCCGTCGACCTGCAGCCAAGCTCTTTAAGACCAATGACTTACAAGG
CAGCTGTAGATCTTAGCCACTTTTTAAAAGAAAAGGGGGGACTGGAAGGGCTAATTCACTCCCAACGAAG
ACAAGATCTGCTTTTTGCTTGTACTGGGTCTCTCTGGTTAGACCAGATCTGAGCCTGGGAGCTCTCTGGC
TAACTAGGGAACCCACTGCTTAAGCCTCAATAAAGCTTGCCTTGAGTGCTTCAAGTAGTGTGTGCCCGTC
TGTTGTGTGACTCTGGTAACTAGAGATCCCTCAGACCCTTTTAGTCAGTGTGGAAAATCTCTAGCAGTAG
TAGTTCATGTCATCTTATTATTCAGTATTTATAACTTGCAAAGAAATGAATATCAGAGAGTGAGAGGAAC
TTGTTTATTGCAGCTTATAATGGTTACAAATAAAGCAATAGCATCACAAATTTCACAAATAAAGCATTTT
TTTCACTGCATTCTAGTTGTGGTTTGTCCAAACTCATCAATGTATCTTATCATGTCTGGCTCTAGCTATC
CCGCCCCTAACTCCGCCCATCCCGCCCCTAACTCCGCCCAGTTCCGCCCATTCTCCGCCCCATGGCTGAC
TAATTTTTTTTATTTATGCAGAGGCCGAGGCCGCCTCGGCCTCTGAGCTATTCCAGAAGTAGTGAGGAGG
CTTTTTTGGAGGCCTAGGGACGTACCCAATTCGCCCTATAGTGAGTCGTATTACGCGCGCTCACTGGCCG
TCGTTTTACAACGTCGTGACTGGGAAAACCCTGGCGTTACCCAACTTAATCGCCTTGCAGCACATCCCCC
TTTCGCCAGCTGGCGTAATAGCGAAGAGGCCCGCACCGATCGCCCTTCCCAACAGTTGCGCAGCCTGAAT
GGCGAATGGG
[124 nt withheld, positions 4841-4964]
C
[91 nt withheld, positions 4966-5056]
A
[49 nt withheld, positions 5058-5106]
CCTTTGACGTTGGAGTCCACGTTCTTT
[37 nt withheld, positions 5134-5170]
ACCCTATCTCGGTCTATTCTTTTGATTTATAAGGGATTTTGCCGATTTCGGCCTATTGGTTAAAAAATGA
GCTGATTTAACAAAAATTTAACGCGAATTTTAACAAAATATTAACGCTTACAATTTAGGTGGCACTTTTC
GGGGAAATGTGCGCGGAACCCCTATTTGTTTATTTTTCTAAATACATTCAAATATGTATCCGCTCATGAG
ACAATAACCCTGATAAATGCTTCAATAATATTGAAAAAGGAAGAGTATGAGTATTCAACATTTCCGTGTC
GCCCTTATTCCCTTTTTTGCGGCATTTTGCCTTCCTGTTTTTGCTCACCCAGAAACGCTGGTGAAAGTAA
AAGATGCTGAAGATCAGTTGGGTGCACGAGTGGGTTACATCGAACTGGATCTCAACAGCGGTAAGATCCT
TGAGAGTTTTCGCCCCGAAGAACGTTTTCCAATGATGAGCACTTTTAAAGTTCTGCTATGTGGCGCGGTA
TTATCCCGTATTGACGCCGGGCAAGAGCAACTCGGTCGCCGCATACACTATTCTCAGAATGACTTGGTTG
AGTACTCACCAGTCACAGAAAAGCATCTTACGGATGGCATGACAGTAAGAGAATTATGCAGTGCTGCCAT
AACCATGAGTGATAACACTGCGGCCAACTTACTTCTGACAACGATCGGAGGACCGAAGGAGCTAACCGCT
TTTTTGCACAACATGGGGGATCATGTAACTCGCCTTGATCGTTGGGAACCGGAGCTGAATGAAGCCATAC
CAAACGACGAGCGTGACACCACGATGCCTGTAGCAATGGCAACAACGTTGCGCAAACTATTAACTGGCGA
ACTACTTACTCTAGCTTCCCGGCAACAATTAATAGACTGGATGGAGGCGGATAAAGTTGCAGGACCACTT
CTGCGCTCGGCCCTTCCGGCTGGCTGGTTTATTGCTGATAAATCTGGAGCCGGTGAGCGTGGGTCTCGCG
GTATCATTGCAGCACTGGGGCCAGATGGTAAGCCCTCCCGTATCGTAGTTATCTACACGACGGGGAGTCA
GGCAACTATGGATGAACGAAATAGACAGATCGCTGAGATAGGTGCCTCACTGATTAAGCATTGGTAACTG
TCAGACCAAGTTTACTCATATATACTTTAGATTGATTTAAAACTTCATTTTTAATTTAAAAGGATCTAGG
TGAAGATCCTTTTTGATAATCTCATGACCAAAATCCCTTAACGTGAGTTTTCGTTCCACTGAGCGTCAGA
CCCCGTAGAAAAGATCAAAGGATCTTCTTGAGATCCTTTTTTTCTGCGCGTAATCTGCTGCTTGCAAACA
AAAAAACCACCGCTACCAGCGGTGGTTTGTTTGCCGGATCAAGAGCTACCAACTCTTTTTCCGAAGGTAA
CTGGCTTCAGCAGAGCGCAGATACCAAATACTGTTCTTCTAGTGTAGCCGTAGTTAGGCCACCACTTCAA
GAACTCTGTAGCACCGCCTACATACCTCGCTCTGCTAATCCTGTTACCAGTGGCTGCTGCCAGTGGCGAT
AAGTCGTGTCTTACCGGGTTGGACTCAAGACGATAGTTACCGGATAAGGCGCAGCGGTCGGGCTGAACGG
GGGGTTCGTGCACACAGCCCAGCTTGGAGCGAACGACCTACACCGAACTGAGATACCTACAGCGTGAGCT
ATGAGAAAGCGCCACGCTTCCCGAAGGGAGAAAGGCGGACAGGTATCCGGTAAGCGGCAGGGTCGGAACA
GGAGAGCGCACGAGGGAGCTTCCAGGGGGAAACGCCTGGTATCTTTATAGTCCTGTCGGGTTTCGCCACC
TCTGACTTGAGCGTCGATTTTTGTGATGCTCGTCAGGGGGGCGGAGCCTATGGAAAAACGCCAGCAACGC
GGCCTTTTTACGGTTCCTGGCCTTTTGCTGGCCTTTTGCTCACATGTTCTTTCCTGCGTTATCCCCTGAT
TCTGTGGATAACCGTATTACCGCCTTTGAGTGAGCTGATACCGCTCGCCGCAGCCGAACGACCGAGCGCA
GCGAGTCAGTGAGCGAGGAAGCGGAAGAGCGCCCAATACGCAAACCGCCTCTCCCCGCGCGTTGGCCGAT
TCATTAATGCAGCTGGCACGACAGGTTTCCCGACTGGAAAGCGGGCAGTGAGCGCAACGCAATTAATGTG
AGTTAGCTCACTCATTAGGCACCCCAGGCTTTACACTTTATGCTTCCGGCTCGTATGTTGTGTGGAATTG
TGAGCGGATAACAATTTCACACAGGAAACAGCTATGACCATGATTACGCCAAGCGCGCAATTAACCCTCA
CTAAAGGGAACAAAAGCTGGAGCTGCAAGCTTAATGTAGTCTTATGCAATACTCTTGTAGTCTTGCAACA
TGGTAACGATGAGTTAGCAACATGCCTTACAAGGAGAGAAAAAGCACCGTGCATGCCGATTGGTGGAAGT
AAGGTGGTACGATCGTGCCTTATTAGGAAGGCAACAGACGGGTCTGACATGGATTGGACGAACCACTGAA
TTGCCGCATTGCAGAGATATTGTATTTAAGTGCCTAGCTCGATACATAAACGGGTCTCTCTGGTTAGACC
AGATCTGAGCCTGGGAGCTCTCTGGCTAACTAGGGAACCCACTGCTTAAGCCTCAATAAAGCTTGCCTTG
AGTGCTTCAAGTAGTGTGTGCCCGTCTGTTGTGTGACTCTGGTAACTAGAGATCCCTCAGACCCTTTTAG
TCAGTGTGGAAAATCTCTAGCAGTGGCGCCCGAACAGGGACTTGAAAGCGAAAGGGAAACCAGAGGAGCT
CTCTCGACGCAGGACTCGGCTTGCTGAAGCGCGCACGGCAAGAGGCGAGGGGCGGCGACTGGTGAGTACG
CCAAAAATTTTGACTAGCGGAGGCTAGAAGGAGAGAGATGGGTGCGAGAGCGTCAGTATTAAGCGGGGGA
GAATTAGATCGCGATGGGAAAAAATTCGGTTAAGGCCAGGGGGAAAGAAAAAATATAAATTAAAACATAT
AGTATGGGCAAGCAGGGAGCTAGAACGATTCGCAGTTAATCCTGGCCTGTTAGAAACATCAGAAGGCTGT
AGACAAATACTGGGACAGCTACAACCATCCCTTCAGACAGGATCAGAAGAACTTAGATCATTATATAATA
CAGTAGCAACCCTCTATTGTGTGCATCAAAGGATAGAGATAAAAGACACCAAGGAAGCTTTAGACAAGAT
AGAGGAAGAGCAAAACAAAAGTAAGACCACCGCACAGCAAGCGGCCGCTGATCTTCAGACCTGGAGGAGG
AGATATGAGGGACAATTGGAGAAGTGAATTATATAAATATAAAGTAGTAAAAATTGAACCATTAGGAGTA
GCACCCACCAAGGCAAAGAGAAGAGTGGTGCAGAGAGAAAAAAGAGCAGTGGGAATAGGAGCTTTGTTCC
TTGGGTTCTTGGGAGCAGCAGGAAGCACTATGGGCGCAGCGTCAATGACGCTGACGGTACAGGCCAGACA
ATTATTGTCTGGTATAGTGCAGCAGCAGAACAATTTGCTGAGGGCTATTGAGGCGCAACAGCATCTGTTG
CAACTCACAGTCTGGGGCATCAAGCAGCTCCAGGCAAGAATCCTGGCTGTGGAAAGATACCTAAAGGATC
AACAGCTCCTGGGGATTTGGGGTTGCTCTGGAAAACTCATTTGCACCACTGCTGTGCCTTGGAATGCTAG
TTGGAGTAATAAATCTCTGGAACAGATTTGGAATCACACGACCTGGATGGAGTGGGACAGAGAAATTAAC
AATTACACAAGCTTAATACACTCCTTAATTGAAGAATCGCAAAACCAGCAAGAAAAGAATGAACAAGAAT
TATTGGAATTAGATAAATGGGCAAGTTTGTGGAATTGGTTTAACATAACAAATTGGCTGTGGTATATAAA
ATTATTCATAATGATAGTAGGAGGCTTGGTAGGTTTAAGAATAGTTTTTGCTGTACTTTCTATAGTGAAT
AGAGTTAGGCAGGGATATTCACCATTATCGTTTCAGACCCACCTCCCAACCCCGAGGGGACCCGACAGGC
CCGAAGGAATAGAAGAAGAAGGTGGAGAGAGAGACAGAGACAGATCCATTCGATTAGTGAACGGATCTCG
ACGGTATCGATCACGAGACTAGCCTCGAGCGGCCGCCCCCTTCACCGAGGGCCTATTTCCCATGATTCCT
TCATATTTGCATATACGATACAAGGCTGTTAGAGAGATAATTGGAATTAATTTGACTGTAAACACAAAGA
TATTAGTACAAAATACGTGACGTAGAAAGTAATAATTTCTTGGGTAGTTTGCAGTTTTAAAATTATGTTT
TAAAATGGACTATCA
