>Addgene plasmid #83905 | pLJM5-mSHMT2 | addgene partial sequence | sequence record 163241 | CMV-F 5'-CGCAAATGGGCGGTAGGCGTG-3'
AGCAGAGCTGGTTTAGTGAACCGTCAGATCCGCTAGCGTAGCGATGGTATCCTTCTCTTTGCTTCGGACC
ACTCGGCCTCTGCAGAGATGTGGTCAGCTGGTCTGCATGGCTGCCCGGGCCCAGCACAGCAAGGTGGCCC
AGACGCAGGCTGGGGAAGCAGCTGGAGGTTGGACGGGCCAGGAGAGTTTATCAGACAGTGACCCTGAGAT
GTGGGAGCTTCTGCAGAGGGAGAAGGACAGACAGTGTCGCGGCCTGGAGCTCATCGCCTCAGAGAACTTC
TGCAGCCGAGCTGCGCTGGAGGCCCTGGGGTCCTGTCTCAACAACAAGTACTCGGAGGGTTACCCTGGCA
AGAGATACTACGGAGGAGCGGAAGTGGTGGACGAGATCGAGCTGCTCTGCCAGCGCCGGGCCTTGGAAGC
CTTTGACCTGGATCCGGCACAGTGGGGAGTCAATGTGCAGCCATACTCAGGGTCCCCAGCCAATCTGGCT
GCCTATACGGCCCTTCTGCAGCCTCATGATCGAATCATGGGGTTGGACCTGCCCGATGGGGGCCATCTCA
CCCATGGCTACATGTCTGATGTCAAGCGGATCTCCGCCACATCCATTTTCTTCGAGTCTATGCCCTATAA
GCTCAATCCCCAAACTGGCCTCATCGACTACGACCAGCTGGCGCTGACCGCTCGGCTTTTCCGACCGCGG
CTCATCATAGCTGGCACGAGTGCCTATGCCCGCCTCATTGACTATGCACGCATGAGAGAGGTCTGTGATG
AGGTCAGGGCACACCTGCTGGCAGACATGGCCCACATCAGTGGCCTGGTGGCTGCCAAGGTGATCCCCTC
CCCTTTCAAGTACGCGGATGTTGTTACCACCACCACTCACAAGACACTGCGAGGGGCCAGGTCAGGGCTC
ATCTTCTACCGGAAGGGAGTACGAACCGTAGACCCCAAGACTGGCAAAGAGATCCCTTATACCTTTGAGG
ACCGAATCAACTTCGCTGTGTTCCCATCCCTACAGGGTGGCCCCCACAACCACGC
