>Addgene plasmid #83905 | pLJM5-mSHMT2 | addgene partial sequence | sequence record 163244 | pS2-R 5'-TAGTTTGTATGTCTGTTGCTATTA-3'
CTGCACTGTACCCCCCAATCCCCCCTTTTCTTTTAAAATTGTGGATGAATACTGCCATTTGTCTCGAGGT
CGAGAATTCATGGTACCGCATCAACGTTCATCAAATCCAGGCATGGGGAAGCCCCTGGCAAACTGTTCCA
CCTGTTGCCGGAGGTTGGCCAAACGCTGGCTTGTCTCTGGGTCTTTGAGCAGGAAGGATTTGAAATCCTG
GAGCTTGGCAGTCTTGCGCTTCACCTCCAAGCCAATGTTGACTCCCTCATCGATAAAATCGACGACTCTA
CGGAAGTCGTCCTCACGGAACTGGCGAGAGGTCAACGCGGGGGCCCCAAGCCTCAAGCCCCCCGGAGTAA
TGGCGCTCCGGTCTCCAGGACAGGTGTTCTTGTTGGCTGTGATGGAGACGAGTTCCAACACGCGTTCGGC
TCGGGCTCCATCCAGGCCCTTGGGCCGCAGGTCCACCAGCACCAGGTGGGTGTCAGTGCCACCAGACACC
AGCGAGTATCCTCGCTTGAGCAGGGCATCAGCCATGGCCTGGGCGTTCCTCAGCACTTGTAAGGAGTACT
CGCGGAACATAGGGGTGCAGGCCTGCTTGAGAGCCACGGCTACTGCAGCAATGGCGTGGTTGTGGGGGCC
ACCCTGTAGGGATGGGAACACAGCGAAGTTGATTCGGTCCTCAAAGGTATAAGGGATCTCTTTGCCAGTC
TTGGGGTCTACGGTTCGTACTCCCTTCCGGTAGAAGATGAGCCCTGACCTGGCCCCTCGCAGTGTCTTGT
GAGTGGTGGTGGTAACAACATCCGCGTACTTGAAAGGGGAGGGGATCACCTTGGCAGCCACCAGGCCACT
GATGTGGGCCATGTCTGCCAGCAGGTGTGCCCTGACCTCATCACAGACCT
